>Addgene plasmid #222289 | pET22b-GST-6P2-LTLT-KIF1C(642–922)-6His | addgene full sequence | sequence record 475372 | Addgene NGS Result
TGGCGAATGGG
[124 nt withheld, positions 12-135]
C
[91 nt withheld, positions 137-227]
A
[49 nt withheld, positions 229-277]
CCTTTGACGTTGGAGTCCACGTTCTTT
[37 nt withheld, positions 305-341]
ACCCTATCTCGGTCTATTCTTTTGATTTATAAGGGATTTTGCCGATTTCGGCCTATTGGTTAAAAAATGA
GCTGATTTAACAAAAATTTAACGCGAATTTTAACAAAATATTAACGCTTACAATTTAGGTGGCACTTTTC
GGGGAAATGTGCGCGGAACCCCTATTTGTTTATTTTTCTAAATACATTCAAATATGTATCCGCTCATGAG
ACAATAACCCTGATAAATGCTTCAATAATATTGAAAAAGGAAGAGTATGAGTATTCAACATTTCCGTGTC
GCCCTTATTCCCTTTTTTGCGGCATTTTGCCTTCCTGTTTTTGCTCACCCAGAAACGCTGGTGAAAGTAA
AAGATGCTGAAGATCAGTTGGGTGCACGAGTGGGTTACATCGAACTGGATCTCAACAGCGGTAAGATCCT
TGAGAGTTTTCGCCCCGAAGAACGTTTTCCAATGATGAGCACTTTTAAAGTTCTGCTATGTGGCGCGGTA
TTATCCCGTATTGACGCCGGGCAAGAGCAACTCGGTCGCCGCATACACTATTCTCAGAATGACTTGGTTG
AGTACTCACCAGTCACAGAAAAGCATCTTACGGATGGCATGACAGTAAGAGAATTATGCAGTGCTGCCAT
AACCATGAGTGATAACACTGCGGCCAACTTACTTCTGACAACGATCGGAGGACCGAAGGAGCTAACCGCT
TTTTTGCACAACATGGGGGATCATGTAACTCGCCTTGATCGTTGGGAACCGGAGCTGAATGAAGCCATAC
CAAACGACGAGCGTGACACCACGATGCCTGCAGCAATGGCAACAACGTTGCGCAAACTATTAACTGGCGA
ACTACTTACTCTAGCTTCCCGGCAACAATTAATAGACTGGATGGAGGCGGATAAAGTTGCAGGACCACTT
CTGCGCTCGGCCCTTCCGGCTGGCTGGTTTATTGCTGATAAATCTGGAGCCGGTGAGCGTGGGTCTCGCG
GTATCATTGCAGCACTGGGGCCAGATGGTAAGCCCTCCCGTATCGTAGTTATCTACACGACGGGGAGTCA
GGCAACTATGGATGAACGAAATAGACAGATCGCTGAGATAGGTGCCTCACTGATTAAGCATTGGTAACTG
TCAGACCAAGTTTACTCATATATACTTTAGATTGATTTAAAACTTCATTTTTAATTTAAAAGGATCTAGG
TGAAGATCCTTTTTGATAATCTCATGACCAAAATCCCTTAACGTGAGTTTTCGTTCCACTGAGCGTCAGA
CCCCGTAGAAAAGATCAAAGGATCTTCTTGAGATCCTTTTTTTCTGCGCGTAATCTGCTGCTTGCAAACA
AAAAAACCACCGCTACCAGCGGTGGTTTGTTTGCCGGATCAAGAGCTACCAACTCTTTTTCCGAAGGTAA
CTGGCTTCAGCAGAGCGCAGATACCAAATACTGTCCTTCTAGTGTAGCCGTAGTTAGGCCACCACTTCAA
GAACTCTGTAGCACCGCCTACATACCTCGCTCTGCTAATCCTGTTACCAGTGGCTGCTGCCAGTGGCGAT
AAGTCGTGTCTTACCGGGTTGGACTCAAGACGATAGTTACCGGATAAGGCGCAGCGGTCGGGCTGAACGG
GGGGTTCGTGCACACAGCCCAGCTTGGAGCGAACGACCTACACCGAACTGAGATACCTACAGCGTGAGCT
ATGAGAAAGCGCCACGCTTCCCGAAGGGAGAAAGGCGGACAGGTATCCGGTAAGCGGCAGGGTCGGAACA
GGAGAGCGCACGAGGGAGCTTCCAGGGGGAAACGCCTGGTATCTTTATAGTCCTGTCGGGTTTCGCCACC
TCTGACTTGAGCGTCGATTTTTGTGATGCTCGTCAGGGGGGCGGAGCCTATGGAAAAACGCCAGCAACGC
GGCCTTTTTACGGTTCCTGGCCTTTTGCTGGCCTTTTGCTCACATGTTCTTTCCTGCGTTATCCCCTGAT
TCTGTGGATAACCGTATTACCGCCTTTGAGTGAGCTGATACCGCTCGCCGCAGCCGAACGACCGAGCGCA
GCGAGTCAGTGAGCGAGGAAGCGGAAGAGCGCCTGATGCGGTATTTTCTCCTTACGCATCTGTGCGGTAT
TTCACACCGCAATGGTGCACTCTCAGTACAATCTGCTCTGATGCCGCATAGTTAAGCCAGTATACACTCC
GCTATCGCTACGTGACTGGGTCATGGCTGCGCCCCGACACCCGCCAACACCCGCTGACGCGCCCTGACGG
GCTTGTCTGCTCCCGGCATCCGCTTACAGACAAGCTGTGACCGTCTCCGGGAGCTGCATGTGTCAGAGGT
TTTCACCGTCATCACCGAAACGCGCGAGGCAGCTGCGGTAAAGCTCATCAGCGTGGTCGTGAAGCGATTC
ACAGATGTCTGCCTGTTCATCCGCGTCCAGCTCGTTGAGTTTCTCCAGAAGCGTTAATGTCTGGCTTCTG
ATAAAGCGGGCCATGTTAAGGGCGGTTTTTTCCTGTTTGGTCACTGATGCCTCCGTGTAAGGGGGATTTC
TGTTCATGGGGGTAATGATACCGATGAAACGAGAGAGGATGCTCACGATACGGGTTACTGATGATGAACA
TGCCCGGTTACTGGAACGTTGTGAGGGTAAACAACTGGCGGTATGGATGCGGCGGGACCAGAGAAAAATC
ACTCAGGGTCAATGCCAGCGCTTCGTTAATACAGATGTAGGTGTTCCACAGGGTAGCCAGCAGCATCCTG
CGATGCAGATCCGGAACATAATGGTGCAGGGCGCTGACTTCCGCGTTTCCAGACTTTACGAAACACGGAA
ACCGAAGACCATTCATGTTGTTGCTCAGGTCGCAGACGTTTTGCAGCAGCAGTCGCTTCACGTTCGCTCG
CGTATCGGTGATTCATTCTGCTAACCAGTAAGGCAACCCCGCCAGCCTAGCCGGGTCCTCAACGACAGGA
GCACGATCATGCGCACCCGTGGGGCCGCCATGCCGGCGATAATGGCCTGCTTCTCGCCGAAACGTTTGGT
GGCGGGACCAGTGACGAAGGCTTGAGCGAGGGCGTGCAAGATTCCGAATACCGCAAGCGACAGGCCGATC
ATCGTCGCGCTCCAGCGAAAGCGGTCCTCGCCGAAAATGACCCAGAGCGCTGCCGGCACCTGTCCTACGA
GTTGCATGATAAAGAAGACAGTCATAAGTGCGGCGACGATAGTCATGCCCCGCGCCCACCGGAAGGAGCT
GACTGGGTTGAAGGCTCTCAAGGGCATCGGTCGAGATCCCGGTGCCTAATGAGTGAGCTAACTTACATTA
ATTGCGTTGCGCTCACTGCCCGCTTTCCAGTCGGGAAACCTGTCGTGCCAGCTGCATTAATGAATCGGCC
AACGCGCGGGGAGAGGCGGTTTGCGTATTGGGCGCCAGGGTGGTTTTTCTTTTCACCAGTGAGACGGGCA
ACAGCTGATTGCCCTTCACCGCCTGGCCCTGAGAGAGTTGCAGCAAGCGGTCCACGCTGGTTTGCCCCAG
CAGGCGAAAATCCTGTTTGATGGTGGTTAACGGCGGGATATAACATGAGCTGTCTTCGGTATCGTCGTAT
CCCACTACCGAGATATCCGCACCAACGCGCAGCCCGGACTCGGTAATGGCGCGCATTGCGCCCAGCGCCA
TCTGATCGTTGGCAACCAGCATCGCAGTGGGAACGATGCCCTCATTCAGCATTTGCATGGTTTGTTGAAA
ACCGGACATGGCACTCCAGTCGCCTTCCCGTTCCGCTATCGGCTGAATTTGATTGCGAGTGAGATATTTA
TGCCAGCCAGCCAGACGCAGACGCGCCGAGACAGAACTTAATGGGCCCGCTAACAGCGCGATTTGCTGGT
GACCCAATGCGACCAGATGCTCCACGCCCAGTCGCGTACCGTCTTCATGGGAGAAAATAATACTGTTGAT
GGGTGTCTGGTCAGAGACATCAAGAAATAACGCCGGAACATTAGTGCAGGCAGCTTCCACAGCAATGGCA
TCCTGGTCATCCAGCGGATAGTTAATGATCAGCCCACTGACGCGTTGCGCGAGAAGATTGTGCACCGCCG
CTTTACAGGCTTCGACGCCGCTTCGTTCTACCATCGACACCACCACGCTGGCACCCAGTTGATCGGCGCG
AGATTTAATCGCCGCGACAATTTGCGACGGCGCGTGCAGGGCCAGACTGGAGGTGGCAACGCCAATCAGC
AACGACTGTTTGCCCGCCAGTTGTTGTGCCACGCGGTTGGGAATGTAATTCAGCTCCGCCATCGCCGCTT
CCACTTTTTCCCGCGTTTTCGCAGAAACGTGGCTGGCCTGGTTCACCACGCGGGAAACGGTCTGATAAGA
GACACCGGCATACTCTGCGACATCGTATAACGTTACTGGTTTCACATTCACCACCCTGAATTGACTCTCT
TCCGGGCGCTATCATGCCATACCGCGAAAGGTTTTGCGCCATTCGATGGTGTCCGGGATCTCGACGCTCT
CCCTTATGCGACTCCTGCATTAGGAAGCAGCCCAGTAGTAGGTTGAGGCCGTTGAGCACCGCCGCCGCAA
GGAATGGTGCATGCAAGGAGATGGCGCCCAACAGTCCCCCGGCCACGGGGCCTGCCACCATACCCACGCC
GAAACAAGCGCTCATGAGCCCGAAGTGGCGAGCCCGATCTTCCCCATCGGTGATGTCGGCGATATAGGCG
CCAGCAACCGCACCTGTGGCGCCGGTGATGCCGGCCACGATGCGTCCGGCGTAGAGGATCGAGATCTCGA
TCCCGCGAAATTAATACGACTCACTATAGGGGAATTGTGAGCGGATAACAATTCCCCTCTAGAAATAATT
TTGTTTAACTTTAAGAAGGAGATATACATATGTCCCCTATACTAGGTTATTGGAAAATTAAGGGCCTTGT
GCAACCCACTCGACTTCTTTTGGAATATCTTGAAGAAAAATATGAAGAGCATTTGTATGAGCGCGATGAA
GGTGATAAATGGCGAAACAAAAAGTTTGAATTGGGTTTGGAGTTTCCCAATCTTCCTTATTATATTGATG
GTGATGTTAAATTAACACAGTCTATGGCCATCATACGTTATATAGCTGACAAGCACAACATGTTGGGTGG
TTGTCCAAAAGAGCGTGCAGAGATTTCAATGCTTGAAGGAGCGGTTTTGGATATTAGATACGGTGTTTCG
AGAATTGCATATAGTAAAGACTTTGAAACTCTCAAAGTTGATTTTCTTAGCAAGCTACCTGAAATGCTGA
AAATGTTCGAAGATCGTTTATGTCATAAAACATATTTAAATGGTGATCATGTAACCCATCCTGACTTCAT
GTTGTATGACGCTCTTGATGTTGTTTTATACATGGACCCAATGTGCCTGGATGCGTTCCCAAAATTAGTT
TGTTTTAAAAAACGTATTGAAGCTATCCCACAAATTGATAAGTACTTGAAATCCAGCAAGTATATAGCAT
GGCCTTTGCAGGGCTGGCAAGCCACGTTTGGTGGTGGCGACCATCCTCCAAAATCGGATCTGGAAGTTCT
GTTCCAGGGGCCCCTGGGATCCGAGAACCTCTACTTCCAAGGCGACTATGACATCCCAACTACAGAGAAT
CTCTATTTCCAGGGTGAATTCGAAATGGAGAAGAGGCTGCAGGATCTGGAGAATCAGTACCGGAAAGAAA
AGGAAGAAGCCGATCTTCTGCTGGAGCAGCAGCGACTGTATGCAGACTCGGACAGCGGGGATGACTCTGA
CAAGCGCTCTTGTGAAGAGAGCTGGAGGCTCATCTCCTCCTTGCGGGAGCAGCTGCCGCCCACCACGGTC
CAGACCATTGTCAAACGCTGTGGTCTGCCCAGCAGTGGCAAGCGCAGGGCCCCTCGCAGGGTTTATCAGA
TCCCCCAGCGACGCAGGCTGCAGGGCAAAGACCCCCGCTGGGCCACCATGGCTGACCTGAAGATGCAGGC
GGTGAAGGAGATCTGCTACGAGGTGGCCCTGGCTGACTTCCGCCACGGGCGGGCTGAGATTGAGGCCCTG
GCCGCCCTCAAGATGCGGGAGCTGTGTCGCACCTATGGCAAGCCAGACGGCCCCGGAGACGCCTGGAGGG
CTGTGGCCCGGGATGTCTGGGACACTGTAGGCGAGGAGGAAGGAGGTGGAGCTGGCAGTGGTGGTGGCAG
TGAGGAGGGAGCCCGAGGGGCGGAGGTGGAGGACCTCCGGGCCCACATCGACAAGCTGACGGGGATTCTG
CAGGAGGTGAAGCTGCAGAACAGCAGCAAGGACCGGGAGCTGCAGGCCCTGCGGGACCGCATGCTCCGCA
TGGAGAGGGTCATCCCCCTGGCCCAGGATCATGAGGATGAGAATGAAGAAGGTGGTGAGGTCCCCTGGGC
CCCGCCTGAAGGATCAGAGGCAGCAGAGGAGGCAGCCCCCAGTGACCGCATGCCGTCAGCCCGGCCCCCC
TCGCCACCACTGTCAAGCTGGGAGGCGGCCGCACTCGAGCACCACCACCACCACCACTGAGATCCGGCTG
CTAACAAAGCCCGAAAGGAAGCTGAGTTGGCTGCTGCCACCGCTGAGCAATAACTAGCATAACCCCTTGG
GGCCTCTAAACGGGTCTTGAGGGGTTTTTTGCTGAAAGGAGGAACTATATCCGGAT
Features (pLannotate 1.2.2; 18 found; start..end, strand, type, name):
     12..440     +  rep_origin     f1 ori (sequence partly withheld): f1 bacteriophage origin of replication; arrow indicates direction of (+) strand synthesis
    493..597     +  promoter       AmpR promoter: bla
    598..1458    +  CDS            AmpR: β-lactamase; bla; confers resistance to ampicillin, carbenicillin, and related antibiotics
   1629..2217    +  rep_origin     ori: high-copy-number ColE1/pMB1/pBR322/pUC origin of replication
   2403..2542    -  misc_feature   bom: basis of mobility region from pBR322
   2644..2835    -  CDS            rop: Rop protein, which maintains plasmids at low copy number; rop
   2852..3232    +  CDS            YPB1_ECOLX: Protein predicted: Swiss-Prot protein existence level 4. From Escherichia coli.
   3304..3595    -  CDS            TcR (fragment): tetracycline efflux protein; tet; confers resistance to tetracycline
   3610..3631    -  protein_bind   CAP binding site: CAP binding activates transcription in the presence of cAMP. E. coli catabolite activator protein
   3644..4726    -  CDS            lacI: lac repressor; lacI; The lac repressor binds to the lac operator to inhibit transcription in E. coli. This inhibition can be relieved by adding lactose or isopropyl-β-D-thiogalactopyranoside (IPTG).
   4727..4804    -  promoter       lacI promoter: lacI
   4812..5091    -  CDS            TcR (fragment): tetracycline efflux protein; tet; confers resistance to tetracycline
   5113..5131    +  promoter       T7 promoter: promoter for bacteriophage T7 RNA polymerase
   5132..5156    +  protein_bind   lac operator: The lac repressor binds to the lac operator to inhibit transcription in E. coli. This inhibition can be relieved by adding lactose or isopropyl-β-D-thiogalactopyranoside (IPTG). lac repressor encoded by lacI
   5171..5193    +  RBS            RBS: efficient ribosome binding site from bacteriophage T7 gene 10 (Olins and Rangwala, 1989)
   5201..5854    +  CDS            GST26_SCHJA: Experimental evidence at protein level: Swiss-Prot protein existence level 1. GST isoenzymes appear to play a central role in the parasite detoxification system. Other functions are also suspected including a role in increasing the solubility of haematin in the parasite gut. From Schistosoma japonicum (Blood fluke).
   5963..6865    +  CDS            KIF1C (fragment): KIF1C_HUMAN - Also known as KIAA0706. Experimental evidence at protein level: Swiss-Prot protein existence level 1. Motor required for the retrograde transport of Golgi vesicles to the endoplasmic reticulum. Has a microtubule plus end-directed motility. From Homo sapiens (Human).
   6905..6952    +  terminator     T7 terminator: transcription terminator for bacteriophage T7 RNA polymerase
