[The description below was written by a language model from this plasmid's Addgene catalogue record and pLannotate feature annotations shown in this document.]
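Description:
pET22b-GST-6P2-LTLT-KIF1C(642–922)-6His is a bacterial expression plasmid of about 7 kb, built on the pET22b backbone, for producing the stalk region of human kinesin-3 KIF1C in E. coli. It replicates from a ColE1/pMB1-type origin and is catalogued as high copy, although the feature table also annotates the pBR322-derived rop gene and bom site that normally moderate copy number. Selection is by ampicillin through the bla β-lactamase gene. An f1 origin is also present, and short tetracycline-resistance fragments flanking the lacI cassette are non-functional backbone remnants.

The expression cassette uses a T7 promoter followed by a lac operator and the T7 gene 10 ribosome binding site. Transcription therefore requires a host supplying T7 RNA polymerase, is held off by the plasmid-encoded lac repressor (lacI), and is induced with IPTG; a T7 terminator closes the unit. The open reading frame begins with Schistosoma japonicum glutathione S-transferase, continues through a linker, and then encodes KIF1C residues 642–922, cloned between EcoRI and NotI, with a C-terminal 6xHis tag. The record describes the GST as cleavable. The "6P2" in the name probably refers to a pGEX-6P-2-style protease site, but neither this site nor the "LTLT" element is annotated or defined. The His tag is likewise not separately annotated. The annotated KIF1C match is slightly longer than the 840 bp insert size listed.

The two tags allow sequential affinity purification, with optional GST removal, to obtain recombinant KIF1C stalk. The associated publication concerns KIF1C, dynein and the FHF cargo adapter.
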