Addgene plasmid #222289: pET22b-GST-6P2-LTLT-KIF1C(642–922)-6His
Purpose: Expression of KIF1C stalk with N-terminal GST (cleavable) and C-terminal 6xHis tag in E.coli for purification.
Depositing lab: Anne Straube. Depositing organization: University of Warwick. Publication: KIF1C activates and extends dynein movement through the FHF cargo adapter. Abid Ali F, Zwetsloot AJ, Stone CE, Morgan TE, Wademan RF, Carter AP, Straube A. Nat Struct Mol Biol. 2025 Apr;32(4):756-766. doi: 10.1038/s41594-024-01418-z. Epub 2025 Jan 2. PubMed 39747486.
Backbone
  Vector backbone: pET22b
  Vector type: Bacterial Expression
Growth in bacteria
  Bacterial resistance: Ampicillin, 100 μg/mL
  Growth temperature: 37°C
  Growth strain: DH5alpha
  Copy number: High Copy
Gene/Insert
  Gene/Insert name: KIF1C (alt names: SAX2; KIAA0706; LTXS1)
  Species: H. sapiens (human)
  Insert size (bp): 840
  Mutation: stalk region only amino acids 642 to 922
  Entrez Gene: KIF1C (a.k.a. LTXS1, SATX2, SAX2, SPAX2, SPG58)
  Promoter: T7
  Tag / fusion protein: GST (N terminal on insert); 6His (C terminal on insert)
  Cloning method: Restriction Enzyme; 5′ cloning site EcoRI (not destroyed); 3′ cloning site NotI (not destroyed)
  Sequencing primers: 5′ GST forward
Terms and licenses: Academic/Nonprofit Terms; Industry Terms: Not Available to Industry
Depositor comments: Please visit https://doi.org/10.1101/2023.10.26.564242 for bioRxiv preprint.
How to cite: pET22b-GST-6P2-LTLT-KIF1C(642–922)-6His was a gift from Anne Straube (Addgene plasmid # 222289 ; http://n2t.net/addgene:222289 ; RRID:Addgene_222289)
